Addgene plasmid #188077: pCAG-MBP-ATG9-V839A
Purpose: Expresses human ATG9-V839A mutant in mammalian cells
Depositing lab: James Hurley. Depositing organization: University of California, Berkeley. Publication: Structural basis for ATG9A recruitment to the ULK1 complex in mitophagy initiation. Ren X, Nguyen TN, Lam WK, Buffalo CZ, Lazarou M, Yokom AL, Hurley JH. Sci Adv. 2023 Feb 15;9(7):eadg2997. doi: 10.1126/sciadv.adg2997. Epub 2023 Feb 15. PubMed 36791199.
Backbone
  Vector backbone: pCAG
  Vector type: Mammalian Expression
Growth in bacteria
  Bacterial resistance: Ampicillin, 100 μg/mL
  Growth temperature: 37°C
  Growth strain: DH5alpha
  Copy number: High Copy
Gene/Insert
  Gene/Insert name: ATG9 (alt name: MBP-TEVsite-ATG9-V839A-stop)
  Species: H. sapiens (human)
  Mutation: V839A
  Entrez Gene: ATG9A (a.k.a. APG9L1, MGD3208, mATG9)
  Promoter: CMV
  Tag / fusion protein: MBP tag (N terminal on insert)
  Cloning method: Restriction Enzyme; 5′ cloning site KpnI (unknown if destroyed); 3′ cloning site KpnI (unknown if destroyed)
  Sequencing primers: 5′ ccgctttctggtatgccgtgcg; 3′ gagccagggcattggccacac
Terms and licenses: Academic/Nonprofit Terms; Industry Terms: Not Available to Industry
How to cite: pCAG-MBP-ATG9-V839A was a gift from James Hurley (Addgene plasmid # 188077 ; http://n2t.net/addgene:188077 ; RRID:Addgene_188077)
