[The description below was written by a language model from this plasmid's Addgene catalogue record and pLannotate feature annotations shown in this document.]
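Description:
pCAG-MBP-ATG9-V839A is a mammalian expression plasmid built on the pCAG backbone for producing a point mutant of human ATG9A, the multi-spanning membrane protein involved in early autophagosome formation. It is maintained in E. coli through a high-copy ColE1/pUC-type origin and selected with ampicillin via the β-lactamase gene and its native promoter. The backbone also carries remnants of the lac promoter/operator region, plus an SV40 origin of replication, which can support episomal amplification in cells expressing SV40 large T antigen, and an SV40 polyadenylation signal.

The catalogue lists the promoter as CMV. The annotated sequence shows a CMV immediate-early enhancer followed by a chimeric chicken β-actin/rabbit β-globin intron, an arrangement typical of the composite CAG promoter implied by the backbone name, although the β-actin core promoter itself is not separately annotated. Downstream lies a single open reading frame consisting of a signal-sequence-free E. coli maltose binding protein, a TEV protease recognition site, and ATG9A carrying the V839A substitution and ending in a stop codon. A rabbit β-globin poly(A) signal terminates the transcript. The short HBB fragments flagged on either side of the insert are most likely β-globin sequences belonging to the vector's intron and 3′ region rather than expressed coding parts. The insert was cloned using KpnI at both ends.

The N-terminal MBP allows amylose-affinity capture of the fusion protein, and the TEV site permits tag removal afterwards. This suits expression and purification from mammalian cells, and the associated work concerns the structural basis of ATG9A recruitment to the ULK1 complex during mitophagy initiation. The record does not state the specific functional effect of the V839A mutation.
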