Features (pLannotate 1.2.2; 19 found; start..end, strand, type, name):
      4..383     +  enhancer       CMV enhancer: human cytomegalovirus immediate early enhancer
    661..1677    +  intron         chimeric intron: chimera between introns from chicken β-actin and rabbit β-globin
   1675..1731    +  CDS            HBB (fragment): HBB_LEPEU - Experimental evidence at protein level: Swiss-Prot protein existence level 1. Involved in oxygen transport from the lung to the various peripheral tissues. From Lepus europaeus (European hare).
   1763..2857    +  CDS            MBP: maltose binding protein from E. coli; malE (mutated); This version of the gene does not encode a signal sequence, so MBP will remain in the cytosol.
   2921..2941    +  CDS            TEV site: tobacco etch virus (TEV) protease recognition and cleavage site
   2960..5473    +  CDS            ATG9A: ATG9A_HUMAN - Also known as APG9L1. Experimental evidence at protein level: Swiss-Prot protein existence level 1. Involved in autophagy and cytoplasm to vacuole transport (Cvt) vesicle formation. Plays a key role in the organization of the preautophagosomal structure/phagophore assembly site (PAS), the nucleating site for formation of the sequestering vesicle. Cycles between a juxta-nuclear trans-Golgi network compartment and late endosomes. Nutrient starvation induces accumulation on autophagosomes. Starvation-dependent trafficking requires ULK1, ATG13 and SUPT20H. From Homo sapiens (Human).
   5517..5594    +  CDS            HBB (fragment): HBB_PONPY - Experimental evidence at transcript level: Swiss-Prot protein existence level 2. Involved in oxygen transport from the lung to the various peripheral tissues. From Pongo pygmaeus (Bornean orangutan).
   5665..5720    +  polyA_signal   β-globin poly(A) signal: rabbit β-globin polyadenylation signal (Gil and Proudfoot, 1987)
   6105..6121    -  protein_bind   lac operator: The lac repressor binds to the lac operator to inhibit transcription in E. coli. This inhibition can be relieved by adding lactose or isopropyl-β-D-thiogalactopyranoside (IPTG). lac repressor encoded by lacI
   6129..6159    -  promoter       lac promoter: promoter for the E. coli lac operon
   6174..6195    -  protein_bind   CAP binding site: CAP binding activates transcription in the presence of cAMP. E. coli catabolite activator protein
   6208..6247    -  CDS            lacI (fragment): lac repressor; lacI; The lac repressor binds to the lac operator to inhibit transcription in E. coli. This inhibition can be relieved by adding lactose or isopropyl-β-D-thiogalactopyranoside (IPTG).
   6254..6276    +  promoter       SV40 promoter (fragment): SV40 enhancer and early promoter
   6300..6435    +  rep_origin     SV40 ori: SV40 origin of replication
   6455..6589    +  polyA_signal   SV40 poly(A) signal: SV40 polyadenylation signal
   6591..6645    -  CDS            lacI (fragment): lac repressor; lacI; The lac repressor binds to the lac operator to inhibit transcription in E. coli. This inhibition can be relieved by adding lactose or isopropyl-β-D-thiogalactopyranoside (IPTG).
   6828..7416    -  rep_origin     ori: high-copy-number ColE1/pMB1/pBR322/pUC origin of replication
   7587..8447    -  CDS            AmpR: β-lactamase; bla; confers resistance to ampicillin, carbenicillin, and related antibiotics
   8448..8552    -  promoter       AmpR promoter: bla
>Addgene plasmid #188077 | pCAG-MBP-ATG9-V839A | addgene full sequence | sequence record 379747 | Addgene NGS Result
GTCGACATTGATTATTGACTAGTTATTAATAGTAATCAATTACGGGGTCATTAGTTCATAGCCCATATAT
GGAGTTCCGCGTTACATAACTTACGGTAAATGGCCCGCCTGGCTGACCGCCCAACGACCCCCGCCCATTG
ACGTCAATAATGACGTATGTTCCCATAGTAACGCCAATAGGGACTTTCCATTGACGTCAATGGGTGGAGT
ATTTACGGTAAACTGCCCACTTGGCAGTACATCAAGTGTATCATATGCCAAGTACGCCCCCTATTGACGT
CAATGACGGTAAATGGCCCGCCTGGCATTATGCCCAGTACATGACCTTATGGGACTTTCCTACTTGGCAG
TACATCTACGTATTAGTCATCGCTATTACCATGGTCGAGGTGAGCCCCACGTTCTGCTTCACTCTCCCCA
TCTCCCCCCCCTCCCCACCCCCAATTTTGTATTTATTTATTTTTTAATTATTTTGTGCAGCGATGGGGGC
GGGGGGGGGGGGGGGGCGCGCCRGGGGGGGGGGGGGGGGGGGGGGGGGGGGGSGGGGSGRGGSGGRGRGG
KGCGGCGGCAGCCAATCAGAGCGGCGCGCTCCGAAAGTTTCCTTTTATGGCGAGGCGGCGGCGGCGGCGG
CCCTATAAAAAGCGAAGCGCGCGGCGGGCGGGAGTCGCTGCGCGCTGCCTTCGCCCCGTGCCCCGCTCCG
CCGCCGCCTCGCGCCGCCCGCCCCGGCTCTGACTGACCGCGTTACTCCCACAGGTGAGCGGGCGGGACGG
CCCTTCTCCTCCGGGCTGTAATTAGCGCTTGGTTTAATGACGGCTTGTTTCTTTTCTGTGGCTGCGTGAA
AGCCTTGAGGGGCTCCGGGAGGGCCCTTTGTGCGGGGGGAGCGGCTCGGGGGGTGCGTGCGTGTGTGTGT
GCGTGGGGAGCGCCGCGTGCGGCTCCGCGCTGCCCGGCGGCTGTGAGCGCTGCGGGCGCGGCGCGGGGCT
TTGTGCGCTCCGCAGTGTGCGCGAGGGGAGCGCGGCCGGGGGCGGTGCCCCGCGGTGCGGGGGGGGCTGC
GAGGGGAACAAAGGCTGCGTGCGGGGTGTGTGCGTGGGGGGGTGAGCAGGGGGTGTGGGCGCGTCGGTCG
GGCTGCAACCCCCCCTGCACCCCCCTCCCCGAGTTGCTGAGCACGGCCCGGCTTCGGGTGCGGGGCTCCG
TACGGGGCGTGGCGCGGGGCTCGCCGTGCCGGGCGGGGGGTGGCGGCAGGTGGGGGTGCCGGGCGGGGCG
GGGCCGCCTCGGGCCGGGGAGGGCTCGGGGGAGGGGCGCGGCGGCCCCCGGAGCGCCGGCGGCTGTCGAG
GCGCGGCGAGCCGCAGCCATTGCCTTTTATGGTAATCGTGCGAGAGGGCGCAGGGACTTCCTTTGTCCCA
AATCTGTGCGGAGCCGAAATCTGGGAGGCGCCGCCGCACCCCCTCTAGCGGGCGCGGGGCGAAGCGGTGC
GGCGCCGGCAGGAAGGAAATGGGCGGGGAGGGCCTTCGTGCGTCGCCGCGCCGCCGTCCCCTTCTCCCTC
TCCAGCCTCGGGGCTGTCCGCGGGGGGACGGCTGCCTTCGGGGGGGACGGGGCAGGGCGGGGTTCGGCTT
CTGGCGTGTGACCGGCGGCTCTAGAGCCTCTGCTAACCATGTTCATGCCTTCTTCTTTTTCCTACAGCTC
CTGGGCAACGTGCTGGTTATTGTGCTGTCTCATCATTTTGGCAAAGAATTCCTCGATCGACGGTATCGAT
GCCACCATGGGGATCGAAGAAGGTAAACTGGTAATCTGGATTAACGGCGATAAAGGCTATAACGGTCTCG
CTGAAGTCGGTAAGAAATTCGAGAAAGATACCGGAATTAAAGTCACCGTTGAGCATCCGGATAAACTGGA
AGAGAAATTCCCACAGGTTGCGGCAACTGGCGATGGCCCTGACATTATCTTCTGGGCACACGACCGCTTT
GGTGGCTACGCTCAATCTGGCCTGTTGGCTGAAATCACCCCGGACAAAGCGTTCCAGGACAAGCTGTATC
CGTTTACCTGGGATGCCGTACGTTACAACGGCAAGCTGATTGCTTACCCGATCGCTGTTGAAGCGTTATC
GCTGATTTATAACAAAGATCTGCTGCCGAACCCGCCAAAAACCTGGGAAGAGATCCCGGCGCTGGATAAA
GAACTGAAAGCGAAAGGTAAGAGCGCGCTGATGTTCAACCTGCAAGAACCGTACTTCACCTGGCCGCTGA
TTGCTGCTGACGGGGGTTATGCGTTCAAGTATGAAAACGGCAAGTACGACATTAAAGACGTGGGCGTGGA
TAACGCTGGCGCGAAAGCGGGTCTGACCTTCCTGGTTGACCTGATTAAAAACAAACACATGAATGCAGAC
ACCGATTACTCCATCGCAGAAGCTGCCTTTAATAAAGGCGAAACAGCGATGACCATCAACGGCCCGTGGG
CATGGTCCAACATCGACACCAGCAAAGTGAATTATGGTGTAACGGTACTGCCGACCTTCAAGGGTCAACC
ATCCAAACCGTTCGTTGGCGTGCTGAGCGCAGGTATTAACGCCGCCAGTCCGAACAAAGAGCTGGCAAAA
GAGTTCCTCGAAAACTATCTGCTGACTGATGAAGGTCTGGAAGCGGTTAATAAAGACAAACCGCTGGGTG
CCGTAGCGCTGAAGTCTTACGAGGAAGAGTTGGCGAAAGATCCACGTATTGCCGCCACTATGGAAAACGC
CCAGAAAGGTGAAATCATGCCGAACATCCCGCAGATGTCCGCTTTCTGGTATGCCGTGCGTACTGCGGTG
ATCAACGCCGCCAGCGGTCGTCAGACTGTCGATGAAGCCCTGAAAGACGCGCAGACTAATTCGAGCTCGA
ACAACAACAACAATAACAATAACAACAACCTCGGGGATATCCCAACGACCGAAAACCTGTATTTTCAGGG
CGCCATGGGATCCGGTACCATGGCTCAGTTCGACACCGAATACCAGAGATTGGAAGCGTCATACTCCGAC
TCACCACCAGGCGAAGAAGATTTGCTCGTTCATGTTGCTGAGGGTTCTAAGTCACCTTGGCACCACATCG
AAAACCTGGACCTGTTCTTCAGCCGCGTGTACAACCTGCACCAGAAGAACGGTTTCACCTGCATGCTGAT
CGGCGAAATCTTCGAGCTGATGCAGTTCCTGTTCGTGGTCGCCTTCACCACTTTCCTGGTCAGCTGCGTG
GACTACGACATCCTGTTCGCTAACAAGATGGTGAACCACTCTCTGCACCCTACCGAGCCCGTGAAGGTCA
CTCTGCCCGACGCCTTCCTGCCAGCTCAGGTGTGCTCCGCCCGCATCCAGGAAAACGGCTCTCTGATCAC
TATCCTGGTCATCGCTGGAGTGTTCTGGATTCACAGACTGATCAAGTTCATCTACAACATCTGCTGCTAC
TGGGAGATCCACTCATTCTACCTGCACGCCCTGCGCATCCCTATGTCCGCTCTGCCCTACTGCACCTGGC
AGGAGGTGCAGGCTCGCATCGTCCAGACTCAGAAGGAACACCAAATCTGCATCCACAAGCGTGAACTGAC
CGAGCTGGACATCTACCACCGCATCCTGAGATTCCAGAACTACATGGTCGCCCTGGTGAACAAGAGCCTG
CTGCCACTGAGGTTCAGGCTGCCTGGTCTGGGTGAAGCTGTGTTCTTCACTCGTGGTCTGAAGTACAACT
TCGAACTGATCCTGTTCTGGGGACCCGGTAGCCTGTTCCTGAACGAGTGGTCCCTGAAGGCCGAATACAA
GAGGGGTGGCCAGAGACTGGAGCTGGCTCAGCGCCTGTCTAACCGTATCCTGTGGATCGGCATCGCTAAC
TTCCTGCTGTGCCCCCTGATCCTGATCTGGCAGATCCTGTATGCCTTCTTCAGCTACGCTGAGGTCCTGA
AGCGCGAACCAGGAGCCCTGGGTGCTCGTTGCTGGTCCCTGTACGGAAGGTGCTACCTGAGACACTTCAA
CGAGCTGGAACACGAGCTGCAATCACGCCTGAACCGTGGCTACAAGCCAGCCTCAAAGTACATGAACTGC
TTCCTGTCCCCTCTGCTGACCCTGCTGGCTAAGAACGGCGCCTTCTTCGCTGGTTCCATCCTGGCCGTGC
TGATCGCTCTGACCATCTACGACGAGGACGTCCTGGCTGTGGAACACGTCCTGACCACTGTCACTCTGCT
GGGCGTGACCGTCACTGTGTGCCGCTCATTCATCCCCGACCAGCACATGGTGTTCTGCCCAGAGCAGCTG
CTGCGTGTCATCCTGGCCCACATCCACTACATGCCCGACCACTGGCAGGGAAACGCTCACCGCTCACAGA
CCCGTGACGAGTTCGCCCAGCTGTTCCAGTACAAGGCTGTGTTCATCCTGGAGGAACTGCTGTCCCCTAT
CGTCACTCCCCTGATCCTGATCTTCTGCCTGAGGCCAAGAGCCCTGGAGATCATCGACTTCTTCCGCAAC
TTCACCGTGGAAGTGGTCGGCGTCGGAGACACTTGCTCTTTCGCTCAGATGGACGTGCGTCAGCACGGAC
ACCCACAGTGGCTGTCAGCCGGTCAGACCGAGGCTTCCGTCTACCAGCAGGCCGAGGACGGCAAGACCGA
ACTGTCACTGATGCACTTCGCTATCACTAACCCTGGATGGCAACCTCCCAGGGAGTCCACCGCCTTCCTG
GGTTTCCTGAAGGAACAGGTGCAGAGAGACGGTGCTGCCGCTAGCCTGGCTCAGGGAGGTCTGCTGCCTG
AGAACGCTCTGTTCACTTCCATCCAGTCCCTGCAATCCGAAAGCGAGCCCCTGTCTCTGATCGCCAACGT
GGTCGCTGGTTCCTCCTGCCGCGGCCCACCTCTGCCTCGCGACCTGCAAGGAAGCCGCCACAGGGCTGAG
GTGGCTTCTGCTCTGCGCTCTTTCTCCCCTCTGCAACCTGGACAGGCTCCAACTGGTAGGGCTCACTCAA
CCATGACTGGTTCCGGCGTGGACGCCAGAACTGCTTCTTCAGGCTCCAGCGTGTGGGAAGGACAGCTGCA
ATCCCTGGTCCTGTCCGAGTACGCCAGCACCGAAATGTCTCTGCACGCTCTGTACATGCACCAGCTGCAC
AAGCAGCAGGCCCAGGCTGAACCAGAGAGGCACGTGTGGCACCGCCGTGAATCTGACGAGTCAGGAGAAT
CTGCTCCTGACGAGGGCGGAGAAGGTGCCCGCGCTCCACAGTCCATCCCTCGTTCCGCTAGCTACCCATG
CGCTGCTCCCAGACCAGGCGCCCCCGAAACCACTGCTCTGCACGGTGGCTTCCAGAGGAGATACGGAGGT
ATCACCGACCCCGGAACTGTGCCCAGGGTCCCAAGCCACTTCTCCCGCCTGCCACTGGGCGGATGGGCTG
AAGACGGACAGTCTGCTTCACGTCACCCTGAACCCGTCCCTGAAGAAGGTAGCGAAGATGAGTTGCCGCC
ACAAGTCCATAAAGCGTGAGGTACCCCCGGGTGATATCTTAATTAATTAACTCGAGGAATTCACTCCTCA
GGTGCAGGCTGCCTATCAGAAGGTGGTGGCTGGTGTGGCCAATGCCCTGGCTCACAAATACCACTGAGAT
CTTTTTCCCTCTGCCAAAAATTATGGGGACATCATGAAGCCCCTTGAGCATCTGACTTCTGGCTAATAAA
GGAAATTTATTTTCATTGCAATAGTGTGTTGGAATTTTTTGTGTCTCTCACTCGGAAGGACATATGGGAG
GGCAAATCATTTAAAACATCAGAATGAGTATTTGGTTTAGAGTTTGGCAACATATGCCCATATGCTGGCT
GCCATGAACAAAGGTTGGCTATAAAGAGGTCATCAGTATATGAAACAGCCCCCTGCTGTCCATTCCTTAT
TCCATAGAAAAGCCTTGACTTGAGGTTAGATTTTTTTTATATTTTGTTTTGTGTTATTTTTTTCTTTAAC
ATCCCTAAAATTTTCCTTACATGTTTTACTAGCCAGATTTTTCCTCCTCTCCTGACTACTCCCAGTCATA
GCTGTCCCTCTTCTCTTATGGAGATCCCTCGACCTGCAGCCCAAGCTTGGCGTAATCATGGTCATAGCTG
TTTCCTGTGTGAAATTGTTATCCGCTCACAATTCCACACAACATACGAGCCGGAAGCATAAAGTGTAAAG
CCTGGGGTGCCTAATGAGTGAGCTAACTCACATTAATTGCGTTGCGCTCACTGCCCGCTTTCCAGTCGGG
AAACCTGTCGTGCCAGCGGATCCGCATCTCAATTAGTCAGCAACCATAGTCCCGCCCCTAACTCCGCCCA
TCCCGCCCCTAACTCCGCCCAGTTCCGCCCATTCTCCGCCCCATGGCTGACTAATTTTTTTTATTTATGC
AGAGGCCGAGGCCGCCTCGGCCTCTGAGCTATTCCAGAAGTAGTGAGGAGGCTTTTTTGGAGGCCTAGGC
TTTTGCAAAAAGCTAACTTGTTTATTGCAGCTTATAATGGTTACAAATAAAGCAATAGCATCACAAATTT
CACAAATAAAGCATTTTTTTCACTGCATTCTAGTTGTGGTTTGTCCAAACTCATCAATGTATCTTATCAT
GTCTGGATCCGCTGCATTAATGAATCGGCCAACGCGCGGGGAGAGGCGGTTTGCGTATTGGGCGCTCTTC
CGCTTCCTCGCTCACTGACTCGCTGCGCTCGGTCGTTCGGCTGCGGCGAGCGGTATCAGCTCACTCAAAG
GCGGTAATACGGTTATCCACAGAATCAGGGGATAACGCAGGAAAGAACATGTGAGCAAAAGGCCAGCAAA
AGGCCAGGAACCGTAAAAAGGCCGCGTTGCTGGCGTTTTTCCATAGGCTCCGCCCCCCTGACGAGCATCA
CAAAAATCGACGCTCAAGTCAGAGGTGGCGAAACCCGACAGGACTATAAAGATACCAGGCGTTTCCCCCT
GGAAGCTCCCTCGTGCGCTCTCCTGTTCCGACCCTGCCGCTTACCGGATACCTGTCCGCCTTTCTCCCTT
CGGGAAGCGTGGCGCTTTCTCATAGCTCACGCTGTAGGTATCTCAGTTCGGTGTAGGTCGTTCGCTCCAA
GCTGGGCTGTGTGCACGAACCCCCCGTTCAGCCCGACCGCTGCGCCTTATCCGGTAACTATCGTCTTGAG
TCCAACCCGGTAAGACACGACTTATCGCCACTGGCAGCAGCCACTGGTAACAGGATTAGCAGAGCGAGGT
ATGTAGGCGGTGCTACAGAGTTCTTGAAGTGGTGGCCTAACTACGGCTACACTAGAAGAACAGTATTTGG
TATCTGCGCTCTGCTGAAGCCAGTTACCTTCGGAAAAAGAGTTGGTAGCTCTTGATCCGGCAAACAAACC
ACCGCTGGTAGCGGTGGTTTTTTTGTTTGCAAGCAGCAGATTACGCGCAGAAAAAAAGGATCTCAAGAAG
ATCCTTTGATCTTTTCTACGGGGTCTGACGCTCAGTGGAACGAAAACTCACGTTAAGGGATTTTGGTCAT
GAGATTATCAAAAAGGATCTTCACCTAGATCCTTTTAAATTAAAAATGAAGTTTTAAATCAATCTAAAGT
ATATATGAGTAAACTTGGTCTGACAGTTACCAATGCTTAATCAGTGAGGCACCTATCTCAGCGATCTGTC
TATTTCGTTCATCCATAGTTGCCTGACTCCCCGTCGTGTAGATAACTACGATACGGGAGGGCTTACCATC
TGGCCCCAGTGCTGCAATGATACCGCGAGACCCACGCTCACCGGCTCCAGATTTATCAGCAATAAACCAG
CCAGCCGGAAGGGCCGAGCGCAGAAGTGGTCCTGCAACTTTATCCGCCTCCATCCAGTCTATTAATTGTT
GCCGGGAAGCTAGAGTAAGTAGTTCGCCAGTTAATAGTTTGCGCAACGTTGTTGCCATTGCTACAGGCAT
CGTGGTGTCACGCTCGTCGTTTGGTATGGCTTCATTCAGCTCCGGTTCCCAACGATCAAGGCGAGTTACA
TGATCCCCCATGTTGTGCAAAAAAGCGGTTAGCTCCTTCGGTCCTCCGATCGTTGTCAGAAGTAAGTTGG
CCGCAGTGTTATCACTCATGGTTATGGCAGCACTGCATAATTCTCTTACTGTCATGCCATCCGTAAGATG
CTTTTCTGTGACTGGTGAGTACTCAACCAAGTCATTCTGAGAATAGTGTATGCGGCGACCGAGTTGCTCT
TGCCCGGCGTCAATACGGGATAATACCGCGCCACATAGCAGAACTTTAAAAGTGCTCATCATTGGAAAAC
GTTCTTCGGGGCGAAAACTCTCAAGGATCTTACCGCTGTTGAGATCCAGTTCGATGTAACCCACTCGTGC
ACCCAACTGATCTTCAGCATCTTTTACTTTCACCAGCGTTTCTGGGTGAGCAAAAACAGGAAGGCAAAAT
GCCGCAAAAAAGGGAATAAGGGCGACACGGAAATGTTGAATACTCATACTCTTCCTTTTTCAATATTATT
GAAGCATTTATCAGGGTTATTGTCTCATGAGCGGATACATATTTGAATGTATTTAGAAAAATAAACAAAT
AGGGGTTCCGCGCACATTTCCCCGAAAAGTGCCACCTGG
