>Addgene plasmid #188077 | pCAG-MBP-ATG9-V839A | depositor partial sequence | sequence record 364939 | ATG9-V839A (KpnI/KpnI)
ATGGCTCAGTTCGACACCGAATACCAGAGATTGGAAGCGTCATACTCCGACTCACCACCAGGCGAAGAAG
ATTTGCTCGTTCATGTTGCTGAGGGTTCTAAGTCACCTTGGCACCACATCGAAAACCTGGACCTGTTCTT
CAGCCGCGTGTACAACCTGCACCAGAAGAACGGTTTCACCTGCATGCTGATCGGCGAAATCTTCGAGCTG
ATGCAGTTCCTGTTCGTGGTCGCCTTCACCACTTTCCTGGTCAGCTGCGTGGACTACGACATCCTGTTCG
CTAACAAGATGGTGAACCACTCTCTGCACCCTACCGAGCCCGTGAAGGTCACTCTGCCCGACGCCTTCCT
GCCAGCTCAGGTGTGCTCCGCCCGCATCCAGGAAAACGGCTCTCTGATCACTATCCTGGTCATCGCTGGA
GTGTTCTGGATTCACAGACTGATCAAGTTCATCTACAACATCTGCTGCTACTGGGAGATCCACTCATTCT
ACCTGCACGCCCTGCGCATCCCTATGTCCGCTCTGCCCTACTGCACCTGGCAGGAGGTGCAGGCTCGCAT
CGTCCAGACTCAGAAGGAACACCAAATCTGCATCCACAAGCGTGAACTGACCGAGCTGGACATCTACCAC
CGCATCCTGAGATTCCAGAACTACATGGTCGCCCTGGTGAACAAGAGCCTGCTGCCACTGAGGTTCAGGC
TGCCTGGTCTGGGTGAAGCTGTGTTCTTCACTCGTGGTCTGAAGTACAACTTCGAACTGATCCTGTTCTG
GGGACCCGGTAGCCTGTTCCTGAACGAGTGGTCCCTGAAGGCCGAATACAAGAGGGGTGGCCAGAGACTG
GAGCTGGCTCAGCGCCTGTCTAACCGTATCCTGTGGATCGGCATCGCTAACTTCCTGCTGTGCCCCCTGA
TCCTGATCTGGCAGATCCTGTATGCCTTCTTCAGCTACGCTGAGGTCCTGAAGCGCGAACCAGGAGCCCT
GGGTGCTCGTTGCTGGTCCCTGTACGGAAGGTGCTACCTGAGACACTTCAACGAGCTGGAACACGAGCTG
CAATCACGCCTGAACCGTGGCTACAAGCCAGCCTCAAAGTACATGAACTGCTTCCTGTCCCCTCTGCTGA
CCCTGCTGGCTAAGAACGGCGCCTTCTTCGCTGGTTCCATCCTGGCCGTGCTGATCGCTCTGACCATCTA
CGACGAGGACGTCCTGGCTGTGGAACACGTCCTGACCACTGTCACTCTGCTGGGCGTGACCGTCACTGTG
TGCCGCTCATTCATCCCCGACCAGCACATGGTGTTCTGCCCAGAGCAGCTGCTGCGTGTCATCCTGGCCC
ACATCCACTACATGCCCGACCACTGGCAGGGAAACGCTCACCGCTCACAGACCCGTGACGAGTTCGCCCA
GCTGTTCCAGTACAAGGCTGTGTTCATCCTGGAGGAACTGCTGTCCCCTATCGTCACTCCCCTGATCCTG
ATCTTCTGCCTGAGGCCAAGAGCCCTGGAGATCATCGACTTCTTCCGCAACTTCACCGTGGAAGTGGTCG
GCGTCGGAGACACTTGCTCTTTCGCTCAGATGGACGTGCGTCAGCACGGACACCCACAGTGGCTGTCAGC
CGGTCAGACCGAGGCTTCCGTCTACCAGCAGGCCGAGGACGGCAAGACCGAACTGTCACTGATGCACTTC
GCTATCACTAACCCTGGATGGCAACCTCCCAGGGAGTCCACCGCCTTCCTGGGTTTCCTGAAGGAACAGG
TGCAGAGAGACGGTGCTGCCGCTAGCCTGGCTCAGGGAGGTCTGCTGCCTGAGAACGCTCTGTTCACTTC
CATCCAGTCCCTGCAATCCGAAAGCGAGCCCCTGTCTCTGATCGCCAACGTGGTCGCTGGTTCCTCCTGC
CGCGGCCCACCTCTGCCTCGCGACCTGCAAGGAAGCCGCCACAGGGCTGAGGTGGCTTCTGCTCTGCGCT
CTTTCTCCCCTCTGCAACCTGGACAGGCTCCAACTGGTAGGGCTCACTCAACCATGACTGGTTCCGGCGT
GGACGCCAGAACTGCTTCTTCAGGCTCCAGCGTGTGGGAAGGACAGCTGCAATCCCTGGTCCTGTCCGAG
TACGCCAGCACCGAAATGTCTCTGCACGCTCTGTACATGCACCAGCTGCACAAGCAGCAGGCCCAGGCTG
AACCAGAGAGGCACGTGTGGCACCGCCGTGAATCTGACGAGTCAGGAGAATCTGCTCCTGACGAGGGCGG
AGAAGGTGCCCGCGCTCCACAGTCCATCCCTCGTTCCGCTAGCTACCCATGCGCTGCTCCCAGACCAGGC
GCCCCCGAAACCACTGCTCTGCACGGTGGCTTCCAGAGGAGATACGGAGGTATCACCGACCCCGGAACTG
TGCCCAGGGTCCCAAGCCACTTCTCCCGCCTGCCACTGGGCGGATGGGCTGAAGACGGACAGTCTGCTTC
ACGTCACCCTGAACCCGTCCCTGAAGAAGGTAGCGAAGATGAGTTGCCGCCACAAGTCCATAAAGCGTGA
